>Addgene plasmid #142702 | TFORF0884 | addgene full sequence | sequence record 397781 | Addgene NGS Result
TTAATGTAGTCTTATGCAATACTCTTGTAGTCTTGCAACATGGTAACGATGAGTTAGCAACATGCCTTAC
AAGGAGAGAAAAAGCACCGTGCATGCCGATTGGTGGAAGTAAGGTGGTACGATCGTGCCTTATTAGGAAG
GCAACAGACGGGTCTGACATGGATTGGACGAACCACTGAATTGCCGCATTGCAGAGATATTGTATTTAAG
TGCCTAGCTCGATACATAAACGGGTCTCTCTGGTTAGACCAGATCTGAGCCTGGGAGCTCTCTGGCTAAC
TAGGGAACCCACTGCTTAAGCCTCAATAAAGCTTGCCTTGAGTGCTTCAAGTAGTGTGTGCCCGTCTGTT
GTGTGACTCTGGTAACTAGAGATCCCTCAGACCCTTTTAGTCAGTGTGGAAAATCTCTAGCAGTGGCGCC
CGAACAGGGACTTGAAAGCGAAAGGGAAACCAGAGGAGCTCTCTCGACGCAGGACTCGGCTTGCTGAAGC
GCGCACGGCAAGAGGCGAGGGGCGGCGACTGGTGAGTACGCCAAAAATTTTGACTAGCGGAGGCTAGAAG
GAGAGAGATGGGTGCGAGAGCGTCAGTATTAAGCGGGGGAGAATTAGATCGCGATGGGAAAAAATTCGGT
TAAGGCCAGGGGGAAAGAAAAAATATAAATTAAAACATATAGTATGGGCAAGCAGGGAGCTAGAACGATT
CGCAGTTAATCCTGGCCTGTTAGAAACATCAGAAGGCTGTAGACAAATACTGGGACAGCTACAACCATCC
CTTCAGACAGGATCAGAAGAACTTAGATCATTATATAATACAGTAGCAACCCTCTATTGTGTGCATCAAA
GGATAGAGATAAAAGACACCAAGGAAGCTTTAGACAAGATAGAGGAAGAGCAAAACAAAAGTAAGACCAC
CGCACAGCAAGCGGCCGCTGATCTTCAGACCTGGAGGAGGAGATATGAGGGACAATTGGAGAAGTGAATT
ATATAAATATAAAGTAGTAAAAATTGAACCATTAGGAGTAGCACCCACCAAGGCAAAGAGAAGAGTGGTG
CAGAGAGAAAAAAGAGCAGTGGGAATAGGAGCTTTGTTCCTTGGGTTCTTGGGAGCAGCAGGAAGCACTA
TGGGCGCAGCGTCAATGACGCTGACGGTACAGGCCAGACAATTATTGTCTGGTATAGTGCAGCAGCAGAA
CAATTTGCTGAGGGCTATTGAGGCGCAACAGCATCTGTTGCAACTCACAGTCTGGGGCATCAAGCAGCTC
CAGGCAAGAATCCTGGCTGTGGAAAGATACCTAAAGGATCAACAGCTCCTGGGGATTTGGGGTTGCTCTG
GAAAACTCATTTGCACCACTGCTGTGCCTTGGAATGCTAGTTGGAGTAATAAATCTCTGGAACAGATTTG
GAATCACACGACCTGGATGGAGTGGGACAGAGAAATTAACAATTACACAAGCTTAATACACTCCTTAATT
GAAGAATCGCAAAACCAGCAAGAAAAGAATGAACAAGAATTATTGGAATTAGATAAATGGGCAAGTTTGT
GGAATTGGTTTAACATAACAAATTGGCTGTGGTATATAAAATTATTCATAATGATAGTAGGAGGCTTGGT
AGGTTTAAGAATAGTTTTTGCTGTACTTTCTATAGTGAATAGAGTTAGGCAGGGATATTCACCATTATCG
TTTCAGACCCACCTCCCAACCCCGAGGGGACCCATGCATTGCATCTCAATTAGTCAGCAACCAGGTGTGG
AAAGTCCCCAGGCTCCCCAGCAGGCAGAAGTATGCAAAGCATGCGTCTCAATTAGTCAGCAACCATAGTC
CCGCCCCTAACTCCGCCCATCCCGCCCCTAACTCCGCCCAGTTCCGCCCATTCTCCGCCCCATGGCTGAC
TAATTTTTTTTATTTATGCAGAGGCCGAGGCCGCCTCGGCCTCTGAGCTATTCCAGAAGTAGTGAGGAGG
CTTTTTTGGAGGCCTAGGCTTTTGCAAAAAGCTTTCTAGAGGTACCACCGGAGCTTACCATGACCGAGTA
CAAGCCCACGGTGCGCCTCGCCACCCGCGACGACGTCCCCAGGGCCGTACGCACCCTCGCCGCCGCGTTC
GCCGACTACCCCGCCACGCGCCACACCGTCGATCCGGACCGCCACATCGAGCGGGTCACCGAGCTGCAAG
AACTCTTCCTCACGCGCGTCGGGCTCGACATCGGCAAGGTGTGGGTCGCGGACGACGGCGCCGCCGTGGC
GGTCTGGACCACGCCGGAGAGCGTCGAAGCGGGGGCGGTGTTCGCCGAGATCGGCCCGCGCATGGCCGAG
TTGAGCGGTTCCCGGCTGGCCGCGCAGCAACAGATGGAAGGCCTCCTGGCGCCGCACCGGCCCAAGGAGC
CCGCGTGGTTCCTGGCCACCGTCGGCGTCTCGCCCGACCACCAGGGCAAGGGTCTGGGCAGCGCCGTCGT
GCTCCCCGGAGTGGAGGCGGCCGAGCGCGCCGGGGTGCCCGCCTTCCTGGAGACCTCCGCGCCCCGCAAC
CTCCCCTTCTACGAGCGGCTCGGCTTCACCGTCACCGCCGACGTCGAGGTGCCCGAAGGACCGCGCACCT
GGTGCATGACCCGCAAGCCCGGTGCCAGTTAACGAATTCTAGATCTTGAGACAAATGGCAGTATTCATCC
ACAATTTTAAAAGAAAAGGGGGGATTGGGGGGTACAGTGCAGGGGAAAGAATAGTAGACATAATAGCAAC
AGACATACAAACTAAAGAATTACAAAAACAAATTACAAAAATTCAAAATTTTCGGGTTTATTACAGGGAC
AGCAGAGATCCACTTTGGCGCCGGCTCGAGGCCTGCAGGTGCAAAGATGGATAAAGTTTTAAACAGAGAG
GAATCTTTGCAGCTAATGGACCTTCTAGGTCTTGAAAGGAGTGGGAATTGGCTCCGGTGCCCGTCAGTGG
GCAGAGCGCACATCGCCCACAGTCCCCGAGAAGTTGGGGGGAGGGGTCGGCAATTGAACCGGTGCCTAGA
GAAGGTGGCGCGGGGTAAACTGGGAAAGTGATGTCGTGTACTGGCTCCGCCTTTTTCCCGAGGGTGGGGG
AGAACCGTATATAAGTGCAGTAGTCGCCGTGAACGTTCTTTTTCGCAACGGGTTTGCCGCCAGAACACAG
GTAAGTGCCGTGTGTGGTTCCCGCGGGCCTGGCCTCTTTACGGGTTATGGCCCTTGCGTGCCTTGAATTA
CTTCCACCTGGCTGCAGTACGTGATTCTTGATCCCGAGCTTCGGGTTGGAAGTGGGTGGGAGAGTTCGAG
GCCTTGCGCTTAAGGAGCCCCTTCGCCTCGTGCTTGAGTTGAGGCCTGGCCTGGGCGCTGGGGCCGCCGC
GTGCGAATCTGGTGGCACCTTCGCGCCTGTCTCGCTGCTTTCGATAAGTCTCTAGCCATTTAAAATTTTT
GATGACCTGCTGCGACGCTTTTTTTCTGGCAAGATAGTCTTGTAAATGCGGGCCAAGATCTGCACACTGG
TATTTCGGTTTTTGGGGCCGCGGGCGGCGACGGGGCCCGTGCGTCCCAGCGCACATGTTCGGCGAGGCGG
GGCCTGCGAGCGCGGCCACCGAGAATCGGACGGGGGTAGTCTCAAGCTGGCCGGCCTGCTCTGGTGCCTG
GCCTCGCGCCGCCGTGTATCGCCCCGCCCTGGGCGGCAAGGCTGGCCCGGTCGGCACCAGTTGCGTGAGC
GGAAAGATGGCCGCTTCCCGGCCCTGCTGCAGGGAGCTCAAAATGGAGGACGCGGCGCTCGGGAGAGCGG
GCGGGTGAGTCACCCACACAAAGGAAAAGGGCCTTTCCGTCCTCAGCCGTCGCTTCATGTGACTCCACGG
AGTACCGGGCGCCGTCCAGGCACCTCGATTAGTTCTCGAGCTTTTGGAGTACGTCGTCTTTAGGTTGGGG
GGAGGGGTTTTATGCGATGGAGTTTCCCCACACTGAGTGGGTGGAGACTGAAGTTAGGCCAGCTTGGCAC
TTGATGTAATTCTCCTTGGAATTTGCCCTTTTTGAGTTTGGATCTTGGTTCATTCTCAAGCCTCAGACAG
TGGTTCAAAGTTTTTTTCTTCCATTTCAGGTGTCGTGAGGCTAGCACCGCCACCATGGCTATGAGTTCTT
TTTTGATCAACTCAAACTATGTCGACCCCAAGTTCCCTCCATGCGAGGAATATTCACAGAGCGATTACCT
ACCCAGCGACCACTCGCCCGGGTACTACGCCGGCGGCCAGAGGCGAGAGAGCAGCTTCCAGCCGGAGGCG
GGCTTCGGGCGGCGCGCGGCGTGCACCGTGCAGCGCTACGCGGCCTGCCGGGACCCTGGGCCCCCGCCGC
CTCCGCCACCACCCCCGCCGCCCCCGCCACCGCCCGGTCTGTCCCCTCGGGCTCCTGCGCCGCCACCCGC
CGGGGCCCTCCTCCCGGAGCCCGGCCAGCGCTGCGAGGCGGTCAGCAGCAGCCCCCCGCCGCCTCCCTGC
GCCCAGAACCCCCTGCACCCCAGCCCGTCCCACTCCGCGTGCAAAGAGCCCGTCGTCTACCCCTGGATGC
GCAAAGTTCACGTGAGCACGGTAAACCCCAATTACGCCGGCGGGGAGCCCAAGCGCTCTCGGACCGCCTA
CACGCGCCAGCAGGTCTTGGAGCTGGAGAAGGAATTTCACTACAACCGCTACCTGACACGGCGCCGGAGG
GTGGAGATCGCCCACGCGCTCTGCCTCTCCGAGCGCCAGATCAAGATCTGGTTCCAGAACCGGCGCATGA
AGTGGAAAAAAGACCACAAGTTGCCCAACACCAAGATCCGCTCGGGTGGTGCGGCAGGCTCAGCCGGAGG
GCCCCCTGGCCGGCCCAATGGAGGCCCCCGCGCGCTCTAGTAATGAACTAGTCCGTAACTTGAAAGTATT
TCGATTTCTTGGCTTTATATATCTTGTGGAAAGGACGAGCAATCCCGTCGAATTCACGCTTTACGCGTTA
AGTCGACAATCAACCTCTGGATTACAAAATTTGTGAAAGATTGACTGGTATTCTTAACTATGTTGCTCCT
TTTACGCTATGTGGATACGCTGCTTTAATGCCTTTGTATCATGCTATTGCTTCCCGTATGGCTTTCATTT
TCTCCTCCTTGTATAAATCCTGGTTGCTGTCTCTTTATGAGGAGTTGTGGCCCGTTGTCAGGCAACGTGG
CGTGGTGTGCACTGTGTTTGCTGACGCAACCCCCACTGGTTGGGGCATTGCCACCACCTGTCAGCTCCTT
TCCGGGACTTTCGCTTTCCCCCTCCCTATTGCCACGGCGGAACTCATCGCCGCCTGCCTTGCCCGCTGCT
GGACAGGGGCTCGGCTGTTGGGCACTGACAATTCCGTGGTGTTGTCGGGGAAATCATCGTCCTTTCCTTG
GCTGCTCGCCTGTGTTGCCACCTGGATTCTGCGCGGGACGTCCTTCTGCTACGTCCCTTCGGCCCTCAAT
CCAGCGGACCTTCCTTCCCGCGGCCTGCTGCCGGCTCTGCGGCCTCTTCCGCGTCTTCGCCTTCGCCCTC
AGACGAGTCGGATCTCCCTTTGGGCCGCCTCCCCGCGTCGACTTTAAGACCAATGACTTACAAGGCAGCT
GTAGATCTTAGCCACTTTTTAAAAGAAAAGGGGGGACTGGAAGGGCTAATTCACTCCCAACGAAGACAAG
ATCTGCTTTTTGCTTGTACTGGGTCTCTCTGGTTAGACCAGATCTGAGCCTGGGAGCTCTCTGGCTAACT
AGGGAACCCACTGCTTAAGCCTCAATAAAGCTTGCCTTGAGTGCTTCAAGTAGTGTGTGCCCGTCTGTTG
TGTGACTCTGGTAACTAGAGATCCCTCAGACCCTTTTAGTCAGTGTGGAAAATCTCTAGCAGTACGTATA
GTAGTTCATGTCATCTTATTATTCAGTATTTATAACTTGCAAAGAAATGAATATCAGAGAGTGAGAGGAA
CTTGTTTATTGCAGCTTATAATGGTTACAAATAAAGCAATAGCATCACAAATTTCACAAATAAAGCATTT
TTTTCACTGCATTCTAGTTGTGGTTTGTCCAAACTCATCAATGTATCTTATCATGTCTGGCTCTAGCTAT
CCCGCCCCTAACTCCGCCCATCCCGCCCCTAACTCCGCCCAGTTCCGCCCATTCTCCGCCCCATGGCTGA
CTAATTTTTTTTATTTATGCAGAGGCCGAGGCCGCCTCGGCCTCTGAGCTATTCCAGAAGTAGTGAGGAG
GCTTTTTTGGAGGCCTAGGGACGTACCCAATTCGCCCTATAGTGAGTCGTATTACGCGCGCTCACTGGCC
GTCGTTTTACAACGTCGTGACTGGGAAAACCCTGGCGTTACCCAACTTAATCGCCTTGCAGCACATCCCC
CTTTCGCCAGCTGGCGTAATAGCGAAGAGGCCCGCACCGATCGCCCTTCCCAACAGTTGCGCAGCCTGAA
TGGCGAATGGG
[124 nt withheld, positions 6452-6575]
C
[91 nt withheld, positions 6577-6667]
A
[49 nt withheld, positions 6669-6717]
CCTTTGACGTTGGAGTCCACGTTCTTT
[37 nt withheld, positions 6745-6781]
ACCCTATCTCGGTCTATTCTTTTGATTTATAAGGGATTTTGCCGATTTCGGCCTATTGGTTAAAAAATGA
GCTGATTTAACAAAAATTTAACGCGAATTTTAACAAAATATTAACGCTTACAATTTAGGTGGCACTTTTC
GGGGAAATGTGCGCGGAACCCCTATTTGTTTATTTTTCTAAATACATTCAAATATGTATCCGCTCATGAG
ACAATAACCCTGATAAATGCTTCAATAATATTGAAAAAGGAAGAGTATGAGTATTCAACATTTCCGTGTC
GCCCTTATTCCCTTTTTTGCGGCATTTTGCCTTCCTGTTTTTGCTCACCCAGAAACGCTGGTGAAAGTAA
AAGATGCTGAAGATCAGTTGGGTGCACGAGTGGGTTACATCGAACTGGATCTCAACAGCGGTAAGATCCT
TGAGAGTTTTCGCCCCGAAGAACGTTTTCCAATGATGAGCACTTTTAAAGTTCTGCTATGTGGCGCGGTA
TTATCCCGTATTGACGCCGGGCAAGAGCAACTCGGTCGCCGCATACACTATTCTCAGAATGACTTGGTTG
AGTACTCACCAGTCACAGAAAAGCATCTTACGGATGGCATGACAGTAAGAGAATTATGCAGTGCTGCCAT
AACCATGAGTGATAACACTGCGGCCAACTTACTTCTGACAACGATCGGAGGACCGAAGGAGCTAACCGCT
TTTTTGCACAACATGGGGGATCATGTAACTCGCCTTGATCGTTGGGAACCGGAGCTGAATGAAGCCATAC
CAAACGACGAGCGTGACACCACGATGCCTGTAGCAATGGCAACAACGTTGCGCAAACTATTAACTGGCGA
ACTACTTACTCTAGCTTCCCGGCAACAATTAATAGACTGGATGGAGGCGGATAAAGTTGCAGGACCACTT
CTGCGCTCGGCCCTTCCGGCTGGCTGGTTTATTGCTGATAAATCTGGAGCCGGTGAGCGTGGGTCTCGCG
GTATCATTGCAGCACTGGGGCCAGATGGTAAGCCCTCCCGTATCGTAGTTATCTACACGACGGGGAGTCA
GGCAACTATGGATGAACGAAATAGACAGATCGCTGAGATAGGTGCCTCACTGATTAAGCATTGGTAACTG
TCAGACCAAGTTTACTCATATATACTTTAGATTGATTTAAAACTTCATTTTTAATTTAAAAGGATCTAGG
TGAAGATCCTTTTTGATAATCTCATGACCAAAATCCCTTAACGTGAGTTTTCGTTCCACTGAGCGTCAGA
CCCCGTAGAAAAGATCAAAGGATCTTCTTGAGATCCTTTTTTTCTGCGCGTAATCTGCTGCTTGCAAACA
AAAAAACCACCGCTACCAGCGGTGGTTTGTTTGCCGGATCAAGAGCTACCAACTCTTTTTCCGAAGGTAA
CTGGCTTCAGCAGAGCGCAGATACCAAATACTGTTCTTCTAGTGTAGCCGTAGTTAGGCCACCACTTCAA
GAACTCTGTAGCACCGCCTACATACCTCGCTCTGCTAATCCTGTTACCAGTGGCTGCTGCCAGTGGCGAT
AAGTCGTGTCTTACCGGGTTGGACTCAAGACGATAGTTACCGGATAAGGCGCAGCGGTCGGGCTGAACGG
GGGGTTCGTGCACACAGCCCAGCTTGGAGCGAACGACCTACACCGAACTGAGATACCTACAGCGTGAGCT
ATGAGAAAGCGCCACGCTTCCCGAAGGGAGAAAGGCGGACAGGTATCCGGTAAGCGGCAGGGTCGGAACA
GGAGAGCGCACGAGGGAGCTTCCAGGGGGAAACGCCTGGTATCTTTATAGTCCTGTCGGGTTTCGCCACC
TCTGACTTGAGCGTCGATTTTTGTGATGCTCGTCAGGGGGGCGGAGCCTATGGAAAAACGCCAGCAACGC
GGCCTTTTTACGGTTCCTGGCCTTTTGCTGGCCTTTTGCTCACATGTTCTTTCCTGCGTTATCCCCTGAT
TCTGTGGATAACCGTATTACCGCCTTTGAGTGAGCTGATACCGCTCGCCGCAGCCGAACGACCGAGCGCA
GCGAGTCAGTGAGCGAGGAAGCGGAAGAGCGCCCAATACGCAAACCGCCTCTCCCCGCGCGTTGGCCGAT
TCATTAATGCAGCTGGCACGACAGGTTTCCCGACTGGAAAGCGGGCAGTGAGCGCAACGCAATTAATGTG
AGTTAGCTCACTCATTAGGCACCCCAGGCTTTACACTTTATGCTTCCGGCTCGTATGTTGTGTGGAATTG
TGAGCGGATAACAATTTCACACAGGAAACAGCTATGACCATGATTACGCCAAGCGCGCAATTAACCCTCA
CTAAAGGGAACAAAAGCTGGAGCTGCAAGC
Features (pLannotate 1.2.2; 31 found; start..end, strand, type, name):
      5..231     +  promoter       RSV promoter: Rous sarcoma virus enhancer/promoter
    232..412     +  LTR            5' LTR (truncated): truncated 5' long terminal repeat (LTR) from HIV-1
    459..584     +  misc_feature   HIV-1 Ψ: packaging signal of human immunodeficiency virus type 1
    568..931     +  CDS            HIV-1 gag (fragment): gag protein from human immunodeficiency virus 1; gag
   1077..1310    +  misc_feature   RRE: The Rev response element (RRE) of HIV-1 allows for Rev-dependent mRNA export from the nucleus to the cytoplasm.
   1687..1713    +  CDS            Rev (fragment): human immunodeficiency virus 1 (HIV-1) Rev protein; rev; enhances nuclear export of unspliced and incompletely spliced viral mRNAs
   1720..1743    +  promoter       SV40 promoter (fragment): SV40 early promoter
   1744..1815    +  promoter       SV40 promoter (fragment): SV40 enhancer and early promoter
   1839..1974    +  rep_origin     SV40 ori: SV40 origin of replication
   2020..2616    +  CDS            PuroR (fragment): puromycin N-acetyltransferase; pac from Streptomyces; confers resistance to puromycin
   2665..2782    +  misc_feature   cPPT/CTS: central polypurine tract and central termination sequence of HIV-1
   2847..2913    +  CDS            small t antigen (fragment): SV40 (simian virus 40) small t antigen
   2920..4098    +  promoter       EF-1α promoter: strong constitutive promoter for human elongation factor EF-1α
   4115..4867    +  CDS            HOXB4: HXB4_HUMAN - Also known as HOX2F. Experimental evidence at protein level: Swiss-Prot protein existence level 1. Sequence-specific transcription factor which is part of a developmental regulatory system that provides cells with specific positional identities on the anterior-posterior axis. From Homo sapiens (Human).
   4883..4936    +  promoter       U6 promoter (fragment): RNA polymerase III promoter for human U6 snRNA
   4978..5566    +  misc_feature   WPRE: woodchuck hepatitis virus posttranscriptional regulatory element
   5617..5636    +  misc_feature   cPPT/CTS (fragment): central polypurine tract and central termination sequence of HIV-1
   5638..5871    +  LTR            3' LTR (ΔU3): self-inactivating 3' long terminal repeat (LTR) from HIV-1
   5949..6070    +  polyA_signal   SV40 poly(A) signal: SV40 polyadenylation signal
   6110..6245    +  rep_origin     SV40 ori: SV40 origin of replication
   6266..6284    -  promoter       T7 promoter: promoter for bacteriophage T7 RNA polymerase
   6292..6447    +  CDS            lacZα (fragment): LacZα fragment of β-galactosidase; lacZ fragment
   6452..6880    +  rep_origin     f1 ori (sequence partly withheld): f1 bacteriophage origin of replication; arrow indicates direction of (+) strand synthesis
   6933..7037    +  promoter       AmpR promoter: bla
   7038..7898    +  CDS            AmpR: β-lactamase; bla; confers resistance to ampicillin, carbenicillin, and related antibiotics
   8069..8657    +  rep_origin     ori: high-copy-number ColE1/pMB1/pBR322/pUC origin of replication
   8840..8932    +  CDS            lacI (fragment): lac repressor; lacI; The lac repressor binds to the lac operator to inhibit transcription in E. coli. This inhibition can be relieved by adding lactose or isopropyl-β-D-thiogalactopyranoside (IPTG).
   8945..8966    +  protein_bind   CAP binding site: CAP binding activates transcription in the presence of cAMP. E. coli catabolite activator protein
   8981..9011    +  promoter       lac promoter: promoter for the E. coli lac operon
   9019..9035    +  protein_bind   lac operator: The lac repressor binds to the lac operator to inhibit transcription in E. coli. This inhibition can be relieved by adding lactose or isopropyl-β-D-thiogalactopyranoside (IPTG). lac repressor encoded by lacI
   9080..9098    +  promoter       T3 promoter: promoter for bacteriophage T3 RNA polymerase
