[The description below was written by a language model from this plasmid's Addgene catalogue record and pLannotate feature annotations shown in this document.]
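Description:
TFORF0884 is a lentiviral mammalian expression plasmid built on the pLX_TRC317 backbone and carrying the human homeobox transcription factor HOXB4 as its open reading frame. It belongs to a barcoded transcription factor ORF collection in which each clone carries a unique 24-bp barcode, so that the factor delivered to a cell can be identified by sequencing in pooled overexpression screens. The barcode itself is not annotated in the feature table. The sequenced record is about 9.1 kb. In bacteria the plasmid is maintained through a high-copy ColE1/pUC-type origin with ampicillin selection (AmpR under its own bla promoter). An f1 origin and remnants of a lac/T7/T3 cloning region are also present. The depositor warns that recombination can occur, as is common for plasmids carrying LTR repeats.

The viral portion has a third-generation, self-inactivating layout. An RSV promoter drives a truncated HIV-1 5' LTR, followed by the Ψ packaging signal with a partial gag sequence, the RRE for Rev-dependent RNA export, a cPPT/CTS element, and a ΔU3 3' LTR followed by an SV40 polyadenylation signal. Two expression units lie between the LTRs. Upstream, SV40 early promoter sequences drive the puromycin N-acetyltransferase gene, which allows selection of transduced mammalian cells. Downstream, the strong constitutive EF-1α promoter drives the HOXB4 coding sequence. A WPRE after the ORF enhances transcript stability and expression. The short U6 promoter fragment annotated between the ORF and the WPRE is probably just a partial sequence match, as no guide or hairpin cassette is recorded. No epitope tag or reporter is annotated. The construct is intended for packaging into lentivirus and stable HOXB4 overexpression, for example in directed-differentiation screens.
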