Addgene plasmid #142702: TFORF0884
Purpose: Lentiviral vector for overexpressing transcription factor ORFs with unique 24-bp barcodes. Barcodes facilitate identification of transcription factors in pooled screens.
Depositing lab: Feng Zhang. Depositing organization: Broad Institute. Publication: A transcription factor atlas of directed differentiation. Joung J, Ma S, Tay T, Geiger-Schuller KR, Kirchgatterer PC, Verdine VK, Guo B, Arias-Garcia MA, Allen WE, Singh A, Kuksenko O, Abudayyeh OO, Gootenberg JS, Fu Z, Macrae RK, Buenrostro JD, Regev A, Zhang F. Cell. 2023 Jan 5;186(1):209-229.e26. doi: 10.1016/j.cell.2022.11.026. PubMed 36608654.
Backbone
  Vector backbone: pLX_TRC317
  Backbone manufacturer: Broad Institute Genetic Perturbation Platform
  Backbone size w/o insert (bp): 8264
  Vector type: Mammalian Expression, Lentiviral
  Selectable markers: Puromycin
Growth in bacteria
  Bacterial resistance: Ampicillin, 100 μg/mL
  Growth temperature: 37°C
  Growth strain: NEB Stable
  Copy number: High Copy
Gene/Insert
  Gene/Insert name: HOXB4
  Species: H. sapiens (human)
  Insert size (bp): 857
  Entrez Gene: HOXB4 (a.k.a. HOX-2.6, HOX2, HOX2F)
  Promoter: EF1a
  Cloning method: Unknown
  Sequencing primers: 5′ GGGTGGAGACTGAAGTTAGGCCAG; 3′ CACATAGCGTAAAAGGAGCAACATAG
Terms and licenses: Academic/Nonprofit Terms; Industry Terms: Not Available to Industry
Depositor comments: NM_024015,ENST00000332503 . The transcription factor ORF portion of this plasmid was synthesized by Genewiz. Please test multiple small colonies in case of plasmid recombination. To make this collection available in a timely manner, a portion of this collection was not fully sequenced by Addgene. If an Addgene verified full plasmid sequence is not available, please contact us prior to placing an order to request the full sequence.
How to cite: TFORF0884 was a gift from Feng Zhang (Addgene plasmid # 142702 ; http://n2t.net/addgene:142702 ; RRID:Addgene_142702)
