>Addgene plasmid #142702 | TFORF0884 | depositor partial sequence | sequence record 280244 | Insert
ACCGCCACCATGGCTATGAGTTCTTTTTTGATCAACTCAAACTATGTCGACCCCAAGTTCCCTCCATGCG
AGGAATATTCACAGAGCGATTACCTACCCAGCGACCACTCGCCCGGGTACTACGCCGGCGGCCAGAGGCG
AGAGAGCAGCTTCCAGCCGGAGGCGGGCTTCGGGCGGCGCGCGGCGTGCACCGTGCAGCGCTACGCGGCC
TGCCGGGACCCTGGGCCCCCGCCGCCTCCGCCACCACCCCCGCCGCCCCCGCCACCGCCCGGTCTGTCCC
CTCGGGCTCCTGCGCCGCCACCCGCCGGGGCCCTCCTCCCGGAGCCCGGCCAGCGCTGCGAGGCGGTCAG
CAGCAGCCCCCCGCCGCCTCCCTGCGCCCAGAACCCCCTGCACCCCAGCCCGTCCCACTCCGCGTGCAAA
GAGCCCGTCGTCTACCCCTGGATGCGCAAAGTTCACGTGAGCACGGTAAACCCCAATTACGCCGGCGGGG
AGCCCAAGCGCTCTCGGACCGCCTACACGCGCCAGCAGGTCTTGGAGCTGGAGAAGGAATTTCACTACAA
CCGCTACCTGACACGGCGCCGGAGGGTGGAGATCGCCCACGCGCTCTGCCTCTCCGAGCGCCAGATCAAG
ATCTGGTTCCAGAACCGGCGCATGAAGTGGAAAAAAGACCACAAGTTGCCCAACACCAAGATCCGCTCGG
GTGGTGCGGCAGGCTCAGCCGGAGGGCCCCCTGGCCGGCCCAATGGAGGCCCCCGCGCGCTCTAGTAATG
AACTAGTCCGTAACTTGAAAGTATTTCGATTTCTTGGCTTTATATATCTTGTGGAAAGGACGAGCAATCC
CGTCGAATTCACGCTTT
