>Addgene plasmid #142702 | TFORF0884 | depositor partial sequence | sequence record 280245 | Barcode
GCAATCCCGTCGAATTCACGCTTT
